Addgene plasmid #180147: pCS2-Bighead S-FC
Purpose: mRNA synthesis for injection into embryos
Depositing lab: Edward De Robertis. Depositing organization: University of California, Los Angeles (UCLA). Publication: Bighead is a Wnt antagonist secreted by the Xenopus Spemann organizer that promotes Lrp6 endocytosis. Ding Y, Colozza G, Sosa EA, Moriyama Y, Rundle S, Salwinski L, De Robertis EM. Proc Natl Acad Sci U S A. 2018 Sep 25;115(39):E9135-E9144. doi: 10.1073/pnas.1812117115. Epub 2018 Sep 12. PubMed 30209221.
Backbone
  Vector backbone: pCS2
  Backbone manufacturer: promega
  Backbone size w/o insert (bp): 4906
  Vector type: Mammalian Expression
Growth in bacteria
  Bacterial resistance: Ampicillin, 100 μg/mL
  Growth temperature: 37°C
  Growth strain: DH5alpha
  Copy number: Unknown
Gene/Insert
  Gene/Insert name: Bighead.S
  Species: X. laevis (frog)
  Tag / fusion protein: FC
  Cloning method: Unknown
  Sequencing primers: 5′ SP6; 3′ T3
Terms and licenses: Academic/Nonprofit Terms; Industry Terms: Not Available to Industry
How to cite: pCS2-Bighead S-FC was a gift from Edward De Robertis (Addgene plasmid # 180147 ; http://n2t.net/addgene:180147 ; RRID:Addgene_180147)
