[The description below was written by a language model from this plasmid's Addgene catalogue record and pLannotate feature annotations shown in this document.]
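Description:
pCS2-Bighead S-FC is a pCS2-based expression plasmid carrying the Xenopus laevis Bighead.S coding sequence fused to an Fc tag. It is intended mainly as a template for in vitro synthesis of mRNA to be injected into embryos. The plasmid is propagated in E. coli through a high-copy ColE1/pUC-type origin and selected with ampicillin via the β-lactamase gene. An f1 origin and remnants of the lac region (lacZα and lacI fragments, lac promoter and operator) are also carried over from the backbone.

The annotated full sequence (about 5.7 kb) shows the usual pCS2 arrangement. A simian cytomegalovirus IE94 enhancer/promoter is followed by an SP6 promoter, then the insert region, then an SV40 polyadenylation signal. This layout allows direct expression in vertebrate cells or embryos from the CMV promoter, or SP6-driven run-off transcription to produce sense mRNA. The T7 and T3 promoters downstream point back toward the insert.

The annotation software did not name the Bighead open reading frame itself. It presumably lies in the roughly 0.8 kb interval between the attB1 and attB2 sites. These Gateway recombination sites suggest the insert was introduced by recombinational cloning, although the record lists the cloning method as unknown. Immediately after attB2 is a fragment of the human IGHG1 heavy-chain constant region. This corresponds to the Fc tag and places it at the C-terminus of Bighead.

According to the associated publication title, Bighead is a secreted Wnt antagonist from the Spemann organizer that promotes Lrp6 endocytosis. An Fc fusion of a secreted protein is generally useful for detection, affinity capture or binding studies, but the record does not state a specific application beyond mRNA synthesis for embryo injection.
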