Features (pLannotate 1.2.2; 17 found; start..end, strand, type, name):
     47..113     -  CDS            lacZα (fragment): LacZα fragment of β-galactosidase; lacZ fragment
    120..1097    +  promoter       CMV IE94 promoter: enhancer/promoter region of simian cytomegalovirus major immediate early transcription unit IE94
   1132..1150    +  promoter       SP6 promoter: promoter for bacteriophage SP6 RNA polymerase
   1205..1229    +  protein_bind   attB1: mutant version of attB; recombination site for the Gateway® BP reaction BP Clonase™
   2059..2083    -  protein_bind   attB2: mutant version of attB; recombination site for the Gateway® BP reaction BP Clonase™
   2088..2747    +  CDS            IGHG1 (fragment): IGHG1_HUMAN - Experimental evidence at protein level: Swiss-Prot protein existence level 1. Constant region of immunoglobulin heavy chains. Immunoglobulins, also known as antibodies, are membrane-bound or secreted glycoproteins produced by B lymphocytes. In the recognition phase of humoral immunity, the membrane-bound immunoglobulins serve as receptors which, upon binding of a specific antigen, trigger the clonal expansion and differentiation of B lymphocytes into immunoglobulins- secreting plasma cells. Secreted immunoglobulins mediate the effector phase of humoral immunity, which results in
   2771..2789    -  promoter       T7 promoter: promoter for bacteriophage T7 RNA polymerase
   2804..2938    -  polyA_signal   SV40 poly(A) signal: SV40 polyadenylation signal
   3051..3069    -  promoter       T3 promoter: promoter for bacteriophage T3 RNA polymerase
   3114..3130    -  protein_bind   lac operator: The lac repressor binds to the lac operator to inhibit transcription in E. coli. This inhibition can be relieved by adding lactose or isopropyl-β-D-thiogalactopyranoside (IPTG). lac repressor encoded by lacI
   3138..3168    -  promoter       lac promoter: promoter for the E. coli lac operon
   3183..3204    -  protein_bind   CAP binding site: CAP binding activates transcription in the presence of cAMP. E. coli catabolite activator protein
   3217..3309    -  CDS            lacI (fragment): lac repressor; lacI; The lac repressor binds to the lac operator to inhibit transcription in E. coli. This inhibition can be relieved by adding lactose or isopropyl-β-D-thiogalactopyranoside (IPTG).
   3492..4080    -  rep_origin     ori: high-copy-number ColE1/pMB1/pBR322/pUC origin of replication
   4251..5111    -  CDS            AmpR: β-lactamase; bla; confers resistance to ampicillin, carbenicillin, and related antibiotics
   5112..5216    -  promoter       AmpR promoter: bla
   5269..42      -  rep_origin     f1 ori (across the origin) (sequence partly withheld): f1 bacteriophage origin of replication; arrow indicates direction of (+) strand synthesis
>Addgene plasmid #180147 | pCS2-Bighead S-FC | addgene full sequence | sequence record 358186 | Addgene NGS Result
[42 nt withheld, positions 1-42]
CCCATTCGCCATTCAGGCTGCGCAACTGTTGGGAAGGGCGATCGGTGCGGGCCTCTTCGCTATTACGCCA
GTCGACCGCCAATTCAATATGGCGTATATGGACTCATGCCAATTCAATATGGTGGATCTGGACCTGTGCC
AATTCAATATGGCGTATATGGACTCGTGCCAATTCAATATGGTGGATCTGGACCCCAGCCAATTCAATAT
GGCGGACTTGGCACCATGCCAATTCAATATGGCGGACCTGGCACTGTGCCAACTGGGGAGGGGTCTACTT
GGCACGGTGCCAAGTTTGAGGAGGGGTCTTGGCCCTGTGCCAAGTCCGCCATATTGAATTGGCATGGTGC
CAATAATGGCGGCCATATTGGCTATATGCCAGGATCAATATATAGGCAATATCCAATATGGCCCTATGCC
AATATGGCTATTGGCCAGGTTCAATACTATGTATTGGCCCTATGCCATATAGTATTCCATATATGGGTTT
TCCTATTGACGTAGATAGCCCCTCCCAATGGGCGGTCCCATATACCATATATGGGGCTTCCTAATACCGC
CCATAGCCACTCCCCCATTGACGTCAATGGTCTCTATATATGGTCTTTCCTATTGACGTCATATGGGCGG
TCCTATTGACGTATATGGCGCCTCCCCCATTGACGTCAATTACGGTAAATGGCCCGCCTGGCTCAATGCC
CATTGACGTCAATAGGACCACCCACCATTGACGTCAATGGGATGGCTCATTGCCCATTCATATCCGTTCT
CACGCCCCCTATTGACGTCAATGACGGTAAATGGCCCACTTGGCAGTACATCAATATCTATTAATAGTAA
CTTGGCAAGTACATTACTATTGGAAGTACGCCAGGGTACATTGGCAGTACTCCCATTGACGTCAATGGCG
GTAAATGGCCCGCGATGGCTGCCAAGTACATCCCCATTGACGTCAATGGGGAGGGGCAATGACGCAAATG
GGCGTTCCATTGACGTAAATGGGCGGTAGGCGTGCCTAATGGGAGGTCTATATAAGCAATGCTCGTTTAG
GGAACCGCCATTCTGCCTGGGGACGTCGGAGCAAGCTTGATTTAGGTGACACTATAGAATACAAGCTACT
TGTTCTTTTTGCAGGATCCCATCGATTCGAATTCAAGGATCAACAAGTTTGTACAAAAAAGCAGGCTACC
ATGGGTACAGTTTGGCTCTGGATATGCCTAGTTTTACAGGTTTCTTGGACTTTCCCCATGCACTTTAGGA
AACATAATGAACTCACATTGCTGAGAAACAAAGTGGAAAGCCATGGAGATCCCAATAATTTCATCAAACA
AAGCAGAGCAGATACTCCCTTTAAGGAAAGAGTGGGCACCTTCCCGGAGATGACTGGTGGGAGACGTAGC
AACAGACAGAACATACTGAAATACTATCGTGCGCAGTGTACCTACATGAGCCAACCATGGATACAGAGCC
AGGATATTATTTACCAACAGGACCCCAGCGCCATGTTCCTGTTCAAAGTCTATACAGGGTCCTTGAGGCC
AACTTTTCCTCATCAGAATCTTTTCAAATACATGAGCAGAATTTATCGGTGCTGCAAACTTGGGTTTACC
TGTAAGAGGGTAAAAGGCCTTCAGGGAACCTGGACTCCTGGTAGTGGGAAGAAAGAGGTGGAATTCTCCA
TTGACTCCGACATCTTTAATCTTTCGATTCTAAGGGCTGAACTCCACTTGGAAGTGTCCCTTGCAAGTAA
CCAGCTCACAGTTGTTCCGGGCCTTACAGCAAAAGGCATCACACTCGCAAGCTTTACAGAATTAAGGAGT
GATCATGTCATGGAACTGGCACTGGATGCAATGTCCCTTTTGCAAATGTTAAAAGAATCAGATACAGAGG
ATACAAATGAAGATGTAACAGAGCTGAGCTTGGCATTGCACTGCATACACAAGGAGCACCCTGTTCCTTG
CCATCTCTATGGGGTGTCACTGCTTCACCCACCCTTTCTAGCTTTTCAGTACGAAGACCCAGCTTTCTTG
TACAAAGTGGTTGATCCTCTCGAGCCACCTGAACTCCTGGGGGGACCGTCAGTCTTCCTCTTCCCCCCAA
AACCCAAGGACACCCTCATGATCTCCCGGACCCCTGAGGTCACATGCGTGGTGGTGGACGTGAGCCACGA
AGACCCTGAGGTCAAGTTCAACTGGTACGTGGACGGCGTGGAGGTGCATAATGCCAAGACAAAGCCGCGG
GAGGAGCAGTACAACAGCACGTACCGTGTGGTCAGCGTCCTCACCGTCCTGCACCAGGACTGGCTGAATG
GCAAGGAGTACAAGTGCAAGGTCTCCAACAAAGCCCTCCCAGCCCCCATCGAGAAAACCATCTCCAAAGC
CAAAGGGCAGCCCCGAGAACCACAGGTGTACACCCTGCCCCCATCCCGGGATGAGCTGACCAAGAACCAG
GTCAGCCTGACCTGCCTGGTCAAAGGCTTCTATCCCAGCGACATCGCCGTGGAGTGGGAGAGCAATGGGC
AGCCGGAGAACAACTACAAGACCACGCCTCCCGTGCTGGACTCCGACGGCTCCTTCTTCCTCTACAGCAA
GCTCACCGTGGACAAGAGCAGGTGGCAGCAGGGGAACGTCTTCTCATGCTCCGTGATGCATGAGGCTCTG
CACAACCACTACACGCAGAAGAGCCTCTCCCTGTCTCCGGGTAAATGATCTAGAGGTACCCAATTCGCCC
TATAGTGAGTCGTATTACAATTCACTACGTAGATCCAGACATGATAAGATACATTGATGAGTTTGGACAA
ACCACAACTAGAATGCAGTGAAAAAAATGCTTTATTTGTGAAATTTGTGATGCTATTGCTTTATTTGTAA
CCATTATAAGCTGCAATAAACAAGTTAACAACAACAATTGCATTCATTTTATGTTTCAGGTTCAGGGGGA
GGTGTGGGAGGTTTTTTAATTCGCGGCCGCGGCGCCAATGCATTGGGCCCGGTACCCAGCTTTTGTTCCC
TTTAGTGAGGGTTAATTGCGCGCTTGGCGTAATCATGGTCATAGCTGTTTCCTGTGTGAAATTGTTATCC
GCTCACAATTCCACACAACATACGAGCCGGGAGCATAAAGTGTAAAGCCTGGGGTGCCTAATGAGTGAGC
TAACTCACATTAATTGCGTTGCGCTCACTGCCCGCTTTCCAGTCGGGAAACCTGTCGTGCCAGCTGCATT
AATGAATCGGCCAACGCGCGGGGAGAGGCGGTTTGCGTATTGGGCGCTCTTCCGCTTCCTCGCTCACTGA
CTCGCTGCGCTCGGTCGTTCGGCTGCGGCGAGCGGTATCAGCTCACTCAAAGGCGGTAATACGGTTATCC
ACAGAATCAGGGGATAACGCAGGAAAGAACATGTGAGCAAAAGGCCAGCAAAAGGCCAGGAACCGTAAAA
AGGCCGCGTTGCTGGCGTTTTTCCATAGGCTCCGCCCCCCTGACGAGCATCACAAAAATCGACGCTCAAG
TCAGAGGTGGCGAAACCCGACAGGACTATAAAGATACCAGGCGTTTCCCCCTGGAAGCTCCCTCGTGCGC
TCTCCTGTTCCGACCCTGCCGCTTACCGGATACCTGTCCGCCTTTCTCCCTTCGGGAAGCGTGGCGCTTT
CTCATAGCTCACGCTGTAGGTATCTCAGTTCGGTGTAGGTCGTTCGCTCCAAGCTGGGCTGTGTGCACGA
ACCCCCCGTTCAGCCCGACCGCTGCGCCTTATCCGGTAACTATCGTCTTGAGTCCAACCCGGTAAGACAC
GACTTATCGCCACTGGCAGCAGCCACTGGTAACAGGATTAGCAGAGCGAGGTATGTAGGCGGTGCTACAG
AGTTCTTGAAGTGGTGGCCTAACTACGGCTACACTAGAAGAACAGTATTTGGTATCTGCGCTCTGCTGAA
GCCAGTTACCTTCGGAAAAAGAGTTGGTAGCTCTTGATCCGGCAAACAAACCACCGCTGGTAGCGGTGGT
TTTTTTGTTTGCAAGCAGCAGATTACGCGCAGAAAAAAAGGATCTCAAGAAGATCCTTTGATCTTTTCTA
CGGGGTCTGACGCTCAGTGGAACGAAAACTCACGTTAAGGGATTTTGGTCATGAGATTATCAAAAAGGAT
CTTCACCTAGATCCTTTTAAATTAAAAATGAAGTTTTAAATCAATCTAAAGTATATATGAGTAAACTTGG
TCTGACAGTTACCAATGCTTAATCAGTGAGGCACCTATCTCAGCGATCTGTCTATTTCGTTCATCCATAG
TTGCCTGACTCCCCGTCGTGTAGATAACTACGATACGGGAGGGCTTACCATCTGGCCCCAGTGCTGCAAT
GATACCGCGAGACCCACGCTCACCGGCTCCAGATTTATCAGCAATAAACCAGCCAGCCGGAAGGGCCGAG
CGCAGAAGTGGTCCTGCAACTTTATCCGCCTCCATCCAGTCTATTAATTGTTGCCGGGAAGCTAGAGTAA
GTAGTTCGCCAGTTAATAGTTTGCGCAACGTTGTTGCCATTGCTACAGGCATCGTGGTGTCACGCTCGTC
GTTTGGTATGGCTTCATTCAGCTCCGGTTCCCAACGATCAAGGCGAGTTACATGATCCCCCATGTTGTGC
AAAAAAGCGGTTAGCTCCTTCGGTCCTCCGATCGTTGTCAGAAGTAAGTTGGCCGCAGTGTTATCACTCA
TGGTTATGGCAGCACTGCATAATTCTCTTACTGTCATGCCATCCGTAAGATGCTTTTCTGTGACTGGTGA
GTACTCAACCAAGTCATTCTGAGAATAGTGTATGCGGCGACCGAGTTGCTCTTGCCCGGCGTCAATACGG
GATAATACCGCGCCACATAGCAGAACTTTAAAAGTGCTCATCATTGGAAAACGTTCTTCGGGGCGAAAAC
TCTCAAGGATCTTACCGCTGTTGAGATCCAGTTCGATGTAACCCACTCGTGCACCCAACTGATCTTCAGC
ATCTTTTACTTTCACCAGCGTTTCTGGGTGAGCAAAAACAGGAAGGCAAAATGCCGCAAAAAAGGGAATA
AGGGCGACACGGAAATGTTGAATACTCATACTCTTCCTTTTTCAATATTATTGAAGCATTTATCAGGGTT
ATTGTCTCATGAGCGGATACATATTTGAATGTATTTAGAAAAATAAACAAATAGGGGTTCCGCGCACATT
TCCCCGAAAAGTGCCACCTAAATTGTAAGCGTTAATATTTTGTTAAAATTCGCGTTAAATTTTTGTTAAA
TCAGCTCATTTTTTAACCAATAGGCCGAAATCGGCAAAATCCCTTATAAATCAAAAGAATAGACCGAGAT
AGGGT
[37 nt withheld, positions 5368-5404]
AAAGAACGTGGACTCCAACGTCAAAGG
[49 nt withheld, positions 5432-5480]
T
[91 nt withheld, positions 5482-5572]
G
[82 nt withheld, positions 5574-5655]
